Addgene plasmid #197191: pCytERM-mRhubarb720-N1
Purpose: Expresses the fusion protein of CytERM-mRhubarb720 in mammalian cells
Depositing lab: Kiryl Piatkevich. Publication: Quantitative assessment of near-infrared fluorescent proteins. Zhang H, Papadaki S, Sun X, Wang X, Drobizhev M, Yao L, Rehbock M, Koster RW, Wu L, Namikawa K, Piatkevich KD. Nat Methods. 2023 Sep 4. doi: 10.1038/s41592-023-01975-z. PubMed 37666982.
Backbone
  Vector backbone: pN1
  Vector type: Mammalian Expression
Growth in bacteria
  Bacterial resistance: Kanamycin, 50 μg/mL
  Growth temperature: 37°C
  Growth strain: NEB Stable
  Copy number: High Copy
Gene/Insert
  Gene/Insert name: CytERM-mRhubarb720
  Species: M. musculus (mouse)
  Cloning method: Gibson Cloning
Terms and licenses: Academic/Nonprofit Terms; Industry Terms: Not Available to Industry
Depositor comments: Please visit https://www.researchsquare.com/article/rs-797586/v1 for preprint.
How to cite: pCytERM-mRhubarb720-N1 was a gift from Kiryl Piatkevich (Addgene plasmid # 197191 ; http://n2t.net/addgene:197191 ; RRID:Addgene_197191)
