[The description below was written by a language model from this plasmid's Addgene catalogue record and pLannotate feature annotations shown in this document.]
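Description:
pCytERM-mRhubarb720-N1 is a roughly 5 kb mammalian expression plasmid built on an N1-type backbone, in which the gene of interest sits upstream of a fluorescent protein so that the reporter forms the C-terminal part of the fusion. It is propagated in E. coli from a high-copy ColE1/pUC-type origin and also carries an f1 phage origin. A single NeoR/KanR (Tn5 aminoglycoside phosphotransferase) gene serves for selection in both hosts. A bacterial bla-type promoter drives it for kanamycin selection, while the SV40 enhancer/early promoter and an HSV TK polyadenylation signal allow G418 selection in mammalian cells. The short ble and bGH poly(A) fragments in the annotation appear to be backbone remnants or partial matches rather than functional parts.

The expression cassette uses the human CMV immediate-early enhancer and promoter, followed by a short N-terminal segment that the feature table identifies as a fragment of rabbit cytochrome P450 CYP2C1. This is the CytERM element, an endoplasmic-reticulum membrane anchor that displays the fused protein on the cytoplasmic face of the ER. The catalogue entry lists mouse as the insert species, which does not match this annotation. After a stretch of linker derived from the multiple cloning site comes mRhubarb720, a near-infrared fluorescent protein derived from a Rhodopseudomonas palustris bacteriophytochrome that needs biliverdin as its chromophore. An SV40 poly(A) signal terminates the transcript. The small large T antigen fragment annotated just before it probably reflects SV40-derived flanking sequence. CytERM fusions are commonly used to test whether fluorescent proteins oligomerise in cells, because self-associating tags reorganise the ER membrane. This fits the plasmid's origin in a comparative study of near-infrared fluorescent proteins, though the record itself states only that it expresses the fusion in mammalian cells.
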