Features (pLannotate 1.2.2; 16 found; start..end, strand, type, name):
     61..364     +  enhancer       CMV enhancer: human cytomegalovirus immediate early enhancer
    365..568     +  promoter       CMV promoter: human cytomegalovirus (CMV) immediate early promoter
    591..614     +  misc_feature   MCS (fragment): multiple cloning site
    615..701     +  CDS            CYP2C1 (fragment): CP2C1_RABIT - Experimental evidence at protein level: Swiss-Prot protein existence level 1. Cytochromes P450 are a group of heme-thiolate monooxygenases. In liver microsomes, this enzyme is involved in an NADPH-dependent electron transport pathway. It oxidizes a variety of structurally unrelated compounds, including steroids, fatty acids, and xenobiotics. From Oryctolagus cuniculus (Rabbit).
    696..739     +  misc_feature   MCS (fragment): multiple cloning site
    753..1700    +  CDS            mRhubarb720: mRhubarb720 is a basic (constitutively fluorescent) near ir fluorescent protein published in 2019, derived from Rhodopseudomonas palustris. It requires the cofactor biliverdin for fluorescence.
   1719..1802    +  CDS            large T antigen (fragment): large T antigen from SV40 (simian virus 40)
   1825..1946    +  polyA_signal   SV40 poly(A) signal: SV40 polyadenylation signal
   1980..2408    -  rep_origin     f1 ori (sequence partly withheld): f1 bacteriophage origin of replication; arrow indicates direction of (+) strand synthesis
   2435..2539    +  promoter       AmpR promoter: bla
   2541..2898    +  promoter       SV40 promoter: SV40 enhancer and early promoter
   2933..3727    +  CDS            NeoR/KanR: aminoglycoside phosphotransferase from Tn5; aph(3')-II (or nptII); confers resistance to neomycin, kanamycin, and G418 (Geneticin®)
   3748..3900    +  CDS            ble (fragment): BLE_KLEPN - Experimental evidence at protein level: Swiss-Prot protein existence level 1. Binding protein with a strong affinity to the bleomycin family of antibiotics. Binds to CL990; an antimitotic-antibiotic compound. From Klebsiella pneumoniae.
   3959..4006    +  polyA_signal   HSV TK poly(A) signal: herpes simplex virus thymidine kinase polyadenylation signal (Cole and Stacy, 1985)
   4097..4113    -  polyA_signal   bGH poly(A) signal (fragment): bovine growth hormone polyadenylation signal
   4335..4923    +  rep_origin     ori: high-copy-number ColE1/pMB1/pBR322/pUC origin of replication
>Addgene plasmid #197191 | pCytERM-mRhubarb720-N1 | addgene full sequence | sequence record 386559 | Addgene NGS Result
TAGTTATTAATAGTAATCAATTACGGGGTCATTAGTTCATAGCCCATATATGGAGTTCCGCGTTACATAA
CTTACGGTAAATGGCCCGCCTGGCTGACCGCCCAACGACCCCCGCCCATTGACGTCAATAATGACGTATG
TTCCCATAGTAACGCCAATAGGGACTTTCCATTGACGTCAATGGGTGGAGTATTTACGGTAAACTGCCCA
CTTGGCAGTACATCAAGTGTATCATATGCCAAGTACGCCCCCTATTGACGTCAATGACGGTAAATGGCCC
GCCTGGCATTATGCCCAGTACATGACCTTATGGGACTTTCCTACTTGGCAGTACATCTACGTATTAGTCA
TCGCTATTACCATGGTGATGCGGTTTTGGCAGTACATCAATGGGCGTGGATAGCGGTTTGACTCACGGGG
ATTTCCAAGTCTCCACCCCATTGACGTCAATGGGAGTTTGTTTTGGCACCAAAATCAACGGGACTTTCCA
AAATGTCGTAACAACTCCGCCCCATTGACGCAAATGGGCGGTAGGCGTGTACGGTGGGAGGTCTATATAA
GCAGAGCTGGTTTAGTGAACCGTCAGATCCGCTAGCGCTACCGGACTCAGATCTATGGACCCTGTGGTGG
TGCTGGGGCTCTGTCTCTCCTGTTTGCTTCTCCTTTCACTCTGGAAACAGAGCTATGGGGGAGGGAAGCT
TCGAATTCTGCAGTCGACGGTACCGCGGGCCCGGGATCCACCGGTCGCCACCATGGCTGAAGGATCCGTC
GCCAGGCAGCCTGACCTCTTGACCTGCGACGATGAGCCGATCCATATCCCCGGTGCCATCCAACCGCATG
GACTGCTGCTCGCCCTCGCCGCCGACATGACGATCGTTGCCGGCAGCGACAACCTTCCCGAACTCACCGG
ACTGGCGATCGGCGCCCTGATCGGCCGCTCTGCGGCCGATGTCTTCGACTCGGAGACGCACAACCGTCTG
ACGATCGCCTTGGCCGAGCCCGGGGCGGCCGTCGGAGCACCGATCACTGTCGGCTTCACGATGCGAAAGG
ACGCAGGCTTCATCGGCTCCTGGCATCGCCATGATCAGCTCATCTTCCTCGAGCTCGAGCCTCCCCAGCG
GGACGTCGCCGAGCCGCAGGCGTTCTTCCGCCACACCAACAGCGCCATCCGCCGCCTGCAGGCCGCCGAA
ACCTTGGAGAGCGCCTGCGCCGCCGCGGCGCAAGAGGTGCGGAAGATTACCGGCTTCGATCGGGTGATGA
TCTATCGCTTCGCCTCCGACTTCAGCGGCGAAGTGATCGCAGAGGATCGGTGCGCCGAGGTCGAGTCAAA
ACTAGGCCAGCACTATCCTGCCTCAGATATTCCGGCGCAGGCCCGTCGGCTCTATACCATCAACCCGGTA
CGGATCATTCCCGATATCAATTATCGGCCGGTGCCGGTCACCCCAGACCTCAATCCGGTCACCGGGCGGC
CGATTGATCTTAGCTTCGCCATCCTGCGCAGCGTCTCGCCCGTCCATCTGGAATTCATGCGCAACATAGG
CATGCACGGCACGATGTCGATCTCGATTTTGCGCGGCGAGCGACTGTGGGGATTGATCGTTTGCCATCAC
CGAACGCCGTACTACGTCGATCTCGATGGCCGCCAAGCCTGCGAGCTAGTCGCCCAGGTTCTGGCCCGGG
CGATCGGCGTGATGGAAGAGTAAGCGGCCGCGACTCTAGATCATAATCAGCCATACCACATTTGTAGAGG
TTTTACTTGCTTTAAAAAACCTCCCACACCTCCCCCTGAACCTGAAACATAAAATGAATGCAATTGTTGT
TGTTAACTTGTTTATTGCAGCTTATAATGGTTACAAATAAAGCAATAGCATCACAAATTTCACAAATAAA
GCATTTTTTTCACTGCATTCTAGTTGTGGTTTGTCCAAACTCATCAATGTATCTTAAGGCGTAAATTGTA
AGCGTTAATATTTTGTTAAAATTCGCGTTAAATTTTTGTTAAATCAGCTCATTTTTTAACCAATAGGCCG
AAATCGGCAAAATCCCTTATAAATCAAAAGAATAGACCGAGATAGGGT
[37 nt withheld, positions 2079-2115]
AAAGAACGTGGACTCCAACGTCAAAGG
[49 nt withheld, positions 2143-2191]
T
[91 nt withheld, positions 2193-2283]
G
[124 nt withheld, positions 2285-2408]
CAGGTGGCACTTTTCGGGGAAATGTGCGCGGAACCCCTATTTGTTTATTTTTCTAAATACATTCAAATAT
GTATCCGCTCATGAGACAATAACCCTGATAAATGCTTCAATAATATTGAAAAAGGAAGAGTCCTGAGGCG
GAAAGAACCAGCTGTGGAATGTGTGTCAGTTAGGGTGTGGAAAGTCCCCAGGCTCCCCAGCAGGCAGAAG
TATGCAAAGCATGCATCTCAATTAGTCAGCAACCAGGTGTGGAAAGTCCCCAGGCTCCCCAGCAGGCAGA
AGTATGCAAAGCATGCATCTCAATTAGTCAGCAACCATAGTCCCGCCCCTAACTCCGCCCATCCCGCCCC
TAACTCCGCCCAGTTCCGCCCATTCTCCGCCCCATGGCTGACTAATTTTTTTTATTTATGCAGAGGCCGA
GGCCGCCTCGGCCTCTGAGCTATTCCAGAAGTAGTGAGGAGGCTTTTTTGGAGGCCTAGGCTTTTGCAAA
GATCGATCAAGAGACAGGATGAGGATCGTTTCGCATGATTGAACAAGATGGATTGCACGCAGGTTCTCCG
GCCGCTTGGGTGGAGAGGCTATTCGGCTATGACTGGGCACAACAGACAATCGGCTGCTCTGATGCCGCCG
TGTTCCGGCTGTCAGCGCAGGGGCGCCCGGTTCTTTTTGTCAAGACCGACCTGTCCGGTGCCCTGAATGA
ACTGCAAGACGAGGCAGCGCGGCTATCGTGGCTGGCCACGACGGGCGTTCCTTGCGCAGCTGTGCTCGAC
GTTGTCACTGAAGCGGGAAGGGACTGGCTGCTATTGGGCGAAGTGCCGGGGCAGGATCTCCTGTCATCTC
ACCTTGCTCCTGCCGAGAAAGTATCCATCATGGCTGATGCAATGCGGCGGCTGCATACGCTTGATCCGGC
TACCTGCCCATTCGACCACCAAGCGAAACATCGCATCGAGCGAGCACGTACTCGGATGGAAGCCGGTCTT
GTCGATCAGGATGATCTGGACGAAGAGCATCAGGGGCTCGCGCCAGCCGAACTGTTCGCCAGGCTCAAGG
CGAGCATGCCCGACGGCGAGGATCTCGTCGTGACCCATGGCGATGCCTGCTTGCCGAATATCATGGTGGA
AAATGGCCGCTTTTCTGGATTCATCGACTGTGGCCGGCTGGGTGTGGCGGACCGCTATCAGGACATAGCG
TTGGCTACCCGTGATATTGCTGAAGAGCTTGGCGGCGAATGGGCTGACCGCTTCCTCGTGCTTTACGGTA
TCGCCGCTCCCGATTCGCAGCGCATCGCCTTCTATCGCCTTCTTGACGAGTTCTTCTGAGCGGGACTCTG
GGGTTCGAAATGACCGACCAAGCGACGCCCAACCTGCCATCACGAGATTTCGATTCCACCGCCGCCTTCT
ATGAAAGGTTGGGCTTCGGAATCGTTTTCCGGGACGCCGGCTGGATGATCCTCCAGCGCGGGGATCTCAT
GCTGGAGTTCTTCGCCCACCCTAGGGGGAGGCTAACTGAAACACGGAAGGAGACAATACCGGAAGGAACC
CGCGCTATGACGGCAATAAAAAGACAGAATAAAACGCACGGTGTTGGGTCGTTTGTTCATAAACGCGGGG
TTCGGTCCCAGGGCTGGCACTCTGTCGATACCCCACCGAGACCCCATTGGGGCCAATACGCCCGCGTTTC
TTCCTTTTCCCCACCCCACCCCCCAAGTTCGGGTGAAGGCCCAGGGCTCGCAGCCAACGTCGGGGCGGCA
GGCCCTGCCATAGCCTCAGGTTACTCATATATACTTTAGATTGATTTAAAACTTCATTTTTAATTTAAAA
GGATCTAGGTGAAGATCCTTTTTGATAATCTCATGACCAAAATCCCTTAACGTGAGTTTTCGTTCCACTG
AGCGTCAGACCCCGTAGAAAAGATCAAAGGATCTTCTTGAGATCCTTTTTTTCTGCGCGTAATCTGCTGC
TTGCAAACAAAAAAACCACCGCTACCAGCGGTGGTTTGTTTGCCGGATCAAGAGCTACCAACTCTTTTTC
CGAAGGTAACTGGCTTCAGCAGAGCGCAGATACCAAATACTGTTCTTCTAGTGTAGCCGTAGTTAGGCCA
CCACTTCAAGAACTCTGTAGCACCGCCTACATACCTCGCTCTGCTAATCCTGTTACCAGTGGCTGCTGCC
AGTGGCGATAAGTCGTGTCTTACCGGGTTGGACTCAAGACGATAGTTACCGGATAAGGCGCAGCGGTCGG
GCTGAACGGGGGGTTCGTGCACACAGCCCAGCTTGGAGCGAACGACCTACACCGAACTGAGATACCTACA
GCGTGAGCTATGAGAAAGCGCCACGCTTCCCGAAGGGAGAAAGGCGGACAGGTATCCGGTAAGCGGCAGG
GTCGGAACAGGAGAGCGCACGAGGGAGCTTCCAGGGGGAAACGCCTGGTATCTTTATAGTCCTGTCGGGT
TTCGCCACCTCTGACTTGAGCGTCGATTTTTGTGATGCTCGTCAGGGGGGCGGAGCCTATGGAAAAACGC
CAGCAACGCGGCCTTTTTACGGTTCCTGGCCTTTTGCTGGCCTTTTGCTCACATGTTCTTTCCTGCGTTA
TCCCCTGATTCTGTGGATAACCGTATTACCGCCATGCAT
